Addgene plasmid #190390: JAB2603
Purpose: Plasmids encode parts for syntetic genetic circuit construction in eudicot plants (proUBQ10::PIP2A-mCherry-NOSt_proG1090::AmtR-VP16-19St_5XAmtRO::GFPint-NLS-ADHt)
Depositing lab: Jennifer Brophy & Jose Dinneny. Depositing organization: Stanford University. Publication: Synthetic genetic circuits as a means of reprogramming plant roots. Brophy JAN, Magallon KJ, Duan L, Zhong V, Ramachandran P, Kniazev K, Dinneny JR. Science. 2022 Aug 12;377(6607):747-751. doi: 10.1126/science.abo4326. Epub 2022 Aug 11. PubMed 35951698.
Backbone
  Vector backbone: JAB2155
  Vector type: Plant Expression
Growth in bacteria
  Bacterial resistance: Kanamycin, 50 μg/mL
  Growth temperature: 37°C
  Growth strain: DH5alpha
  Copy number: High Copy
Gene/Insert
  Gene/Insert name: proUBQ10::PIP2A-mCherry-NOSt_proG1090::AmtR-VP16-19St_5XAmtRO::GFPint-NLS-ADHt
  Species: Synthetic
  Cloning method: Restriction Enzyme; 5′ cloning site unknown (unknown if destroyed)
Terms and licenses: Academic/Nonprofit Terms; Industry Terms: Not Available to Industry
Depositor comments: Backbone JAB2155 contains proUBQ10::PIP2A-mCherry-NOSt_proG1090::AmtR-VP16-19St. Please see the fully annotated sequence linked the "Supplemental Documents" section. Please visit https://www.biorxiv.org/content/10.1101/2022.02.02.478917v1 for bioRxiv preprint.
How to cite: JAB2603 was a gift from Jennifer Brophy & Jose Dinneny (Addgene plasmid # 190390 ; http://n2t.net/addgene:190390 ; RRID:Addgene_190390)
