[The description below was written by a language model from this plasmid's Addgene catalogue record and pLannotate feature annotations shown in this document.]
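Description:
JAB2603 is an 8.5 kb plant expression plasmid built on the JAB2155 backbone and designed as a part of a toolkit for constructing synthetic genetic circuits in eudicot plants. It has the layout of a binary T-DNA vector: nopaline-type left and right border repeats flank the plant payload. Outside the borders lie a high-copy ColE1/pUC-type origin for propagation in E. coli, a pSa origin of the kind used in small binary vectors for replication in Agrobacterium, and an aphA (aminoglycoside phosphotransferase) gene conferring kanamycin resistance. Remnants of lac promoter/operator, T3 promoter and cloning-site sequences sit near the right border. No plant-selectable resistance marker is annotated.

The T-DNA carries three transcription units. The first, described as UBQ10 promoter-driven, expresses the Arabidopsis aquaporin PIP2A fused to mCherry with a NOS terminator; it gives a constitutive red plasma-membrane label that can identify transformed tissue and outline cells. The second, described as using the G1090 promoter, expresses a synthetic activator made of the bacterial AmtR DNA-binding repressor fused to the herpes simplex VP16 activation domain, ending in a CaMV polyadenylation signal. The AmtR coding region itself is not picked up by the automated annotation. The third is the output: five AmtR operator copies placed on a minimal CaMV 35S promoter drive a nuclear-localised GFP with an ADH terminator. Its coding sequence is interrupted by the potato ST-LS1 IV2 intron, which prevents expression in bacteria. In the sequence this reporter lies between the other two units. Binding of AmtR-VP16 to the operators switches on nuclear GFP, so the plasmid serves to test this activator–promoter pair as a circuit component.
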