Features (pLannotate 1.2.2; 26 found; start..end, strand, type, name):
     17..39      +  misc_feature   LB T-DNA repeat: left border repeat from nopaline C58 T-DNA (truncated)
    695..1555    +  CDS            PIP2-1: PIP21_ARATH - Also known as PIP2A. Experimental evidence at protein level: Swiss-Prot protein existence level 1. Water channel required to facilitate the transport of water across cell membrane. Probably involved in root water uptake. Its function is impaired by Hg(2+). From Arabidopsis thaliana (Mouse-ear cress).
   1562..2271    +  CDS            mCherry (fragment): monomeric derivative of DsRed fluorescent protein (Shaner et al., 2004) mammalian codon-optimized
   2291..2543    +  terminator     NOS terminator: nopaline synthase terminator and poly(A) signal
   2739..2756    +  promoter       35SPPDK promoter (fragment): hybrid promoter consisting of the cauliflower mosaic virus 35S enhancer fused to the maize C4PPDK basal promoter (Yoo et al., 2007)
   2759..2803    +  promoter       minimal CaMV 35S promoter: minimal 35S promoter from cauliflower mosaic virus
   2830..3025    +  CDS            superfolder GFP (fragment): GFP variant that folds robustly even when fused to poorly folded proteins (Pédelacq et al., 2006)
   3027..3215    +  intron         IV2 intron: modified second intron of the potato ST-LS1 gene (Vancanneyt et al., 1990)
   3237..3731    +  CDS            mgfp5 (fragment): GFP with folding enhancement mutations; mgfp5; suitable for expression in plants due to removal of a cryptic intron
   4078..4096    -  misc_feature   MCS (fragment): pUC18/19 multiple cloning site
   4168..4213    +  promoter       35SPPDK promoter (fragment): hybrid promoter consisting of the cauliflower mosaic virus 35S enhancer fused to the maize C4PPDK basal promoter (Yoo et al., 2007)
   4212..4258    +  promoter       minimal CaMV 35S promoter: minimal 35S promoter from cauliflower mosaic virus
   4943..5176    +  CDS            VP16 AD: transcriptional activation domain of herpes simplex virus protein VP16 (Triezenberg et al., 1988; Cousens et al., 1989); UL48
   5253..5429    +  polyA_signal   CaMV poly(A) signal: cauliflower mosaic virus polyadenylation signal
   5467..5502    -  misc_feature   MCS (fragment): pBluescript multiple cloning site
   5515..5533    -  promoter       T3 promoter: promoter for bacteriophage T3 RNA polymerase
   5578..5594    -  protein_bind   lac operator: The lac repressor binds to the lac operator to inhibit transcription in E. coli. This inhibition can be relieved by adding lactose or isopropyl-β-D-thiogalactopyranoside (IPTG). lac repressor encoded by lacI
   5602..5632    -  promoter       lac promoter: promoter for the E. coli lac operon
   5647..5668    -  protein_bind   CAP binding site: CAP binding activates transcription in the presence of cAMP. E. coli catabolite activator protein
   5681..5773    -  CDS            lacI (fragment): lac repressor; lacI; The lac repressor binds to the lac operator to inhibit transcription in E. coli. This inhibition can be relieved by adding lactose or isopropyl-β-D-thiogalactopyranoside (IPTG).
   5775..5899    -  rep_origin     RSF ori (fragment): Plasmids containing the RSF 1030 origin of replication can be propagated in E. coli cells that contain additional plasmids with compatible origins.
   5907..5931    +  misc_feature   RB T-DNA repeat: right border repeat from nopaline C58 T-DNA
   6022..6610    -  rep_origin     ori: high-copy-number ColE1/pMB1/pBR322/pUC origin of replication
   6700..7491    -  CDS            aphA: KKA3_ENTFL - Experimental evidence at protein level: Swiss-Prot protein existence level 1. Resistance to kanamycin and structurally-related aminoglycosides, including amikacin. From Enterococcus faecalis (Streptococcus faecalis).
   7882..7980    +  CDS            TRA2_ECOLX (fragment): Protein predicted: Swiss-Prot protein existence level 4. Required for transposition of transposon Tn903. From Escherichia coli.
   7988..8423    +  rep_origin     pSa ori: origin of replication from bacterial plasmid pSa
>Addgene plasmid #190390 | JAB2603 | addgene full sequence | sequence record 393426 | Addgene NGS Result
CCCGGAATTAGACTCTTGGCAGGATATATTGTGGTGTAACGTTAAGCTTTGGTTGTCGACGAGTCAGTAA
TAAACGGCGTCAAAGTGGTTGCAGCCGGCACACACGAGTCGTGTTTATCAACTCAAAGCACAAATACTTT
TCCTCAACCTAAAAATAAGGCAATTAGCCAAAAACAACTTTGCGTGTAAACAACGCTCAATACACGTGTC
ATTTTATTATTAGCTATTGCTTCACCGCCTTAGCTTTCTCGTGACCTAGTCGTCCTCGTCTTTTCTTCTT
CTTCTTCTATAAAACAATACCCAAAGAGCTCTTCTTCTTCACAATTCAGATTTCAATTTCTCAAAATCTT
AAAAACTTTCTCTCAATTCTCTCTACCGTGATCAAGGTAAATTTCTGTGTTCCTTATTCTCTCAAAATCT
TCGATTTTGTTTTCGTTCGATCCCAATTTCGTATATGTTCTTTGGTTTAGATTCTGTTAATCTTAGATCG
TAGACGATTTTCTGGGTTTGATCGTTAGATATCATCTTAATTCTCGATTAGGGTTTCATAGATATCATCC
GATTTGTTCAAATAATTTGAGTTTTGTCGAATAATTACTCTTCGATTTGTGATTTCTATCTAGATCTGGT
GTTAGTTTCTAGTTTGTGCGATCGAATTTGTCGATTAATCTGAGTTTTTCTGATTAACAGCACCATGGCA
AAGGATGTGGAAGCCGTTCCCGGAGAAGGATTTCAGACAAGAGACTATCAAGATCCGCCACCAGCTCCGT
TTATTGATGGAGCGGAGCTAAAGAAGTGGTCTTTCTACAGAGCAGTTATCGCAGAGTTCGTAGCCACTCT
CCTCTTCTTATACATCACCGTTTTGACAGTCATCGGTTACAAGATTCAGTCCGATACTGATGCCGGTGGC
GTAGATTGCGGCGGAGTTGGAATCCTCGGTATCGCTTGGGCCTTTGGTGGTATGATCTTCATCCTCGTCT
ACTGCACCGCCGGTATCTCTGGTGGTCACATTAACCCAGCGGTGACATTTGGGCTATTCTTGGCACGTAA
AGTGTCGTTACCTAGGGCCCTATTGTACATAATCGCTCAGTGTTTGGGTGCGATTTGTGGAGTTGGTTTT
GTCAAAGCCTTCCAAAGCTCTTACTACACCCGTTACGGAGGTGGAGCCAACTCTCTAGCCGATGGCTACA
GCACAGGGACCGGTCTAGCCGCAGAGATCATTGGTACTTTCGTTCTTGTCTACACCGTATTCTCTGCCAC
TGACCCCAAACGTAGTGCCAGAGACTCCCACGTTCCGGTGTTGGCGCCACTTCCAATCGGATTTGCCGTG
TTCATGGTACATTTGGCTACCATTCCCATTACCGGAACCGGAATTAACCCGGCAAGGAGTTTCGGAGCTG
CCGTAATCTACAACAAGAGCAAGCCATGGGATGACCACTGGATATTTTGGGTTGGACCATTCATTGGAGC
TGCGATAGCTGCATTCTACCACCAATTCGTTCTAAGAGCTTCAGGTTCTAAGTCTCTTGGATCATTCAGA
AGTGCTGCCAACGTCGGATCCATGGTGAGCAAGGGCGAGGAGGATAACATGGCCATCATCAAGGAGTTCA
TGCGCTTCAAGGTGCACATGGAGGGCTCCGTGAACGGCCACGAGTTCGAGATCGAGGGCGAGGGCGAGGG
CCGCCCCTACGAGGGCACCCAGACCGCCAAGCTGAAGGTGACCAAGGGTGGCCCCCTGCCCTTCGCCTGG
GACATCCTGTCCCCTCAGTTCATGTACGGCTCCAAGGCCTACGTGAAGCACCCCGCCGACATCCCCGACT
ACTTGAAGCTGTCCTTCCCCGAGGGCTTCAAGTGGGAGCGCGTGATGAACTTCGAGGACGGCGGCGTGGT
GACCGTGACCCAGGACTCCTCCCTGCAGGACGGCGAGTTCATCTACAAGGTGAAGCTGCGCGGCACCAAC
TTCCCCTCCGACGGCCCCGTAATGCAGAATAAGACCATGGGCTGGGAGGCCTCCTCCGAGCGGATGTACC
CCGAGGACGGCGCCCTGAAGGGCGAGATCAAGCAGAGGCTGAAGCTGAAGGACGGCGGCCACTACGACGC
TGAGGTCAAGACCACCTACAAGGCCAAGAAGCCCGTGCAGCTGCCCGGCGCCTACAACGTCAACATCAAG
TTGGACATCACCTCCCACAACGAGGACTACACCATCGTGGAACAGTACGAACGCGCCGAGGGCCGCCACT
CCACCGGCGGCATGGAGGAGCTGTACAAGTAAAGCGGCCGCCCGGCTGCAGATCGTTCAAACATTTGGCA
ATAAAGTTTCTTAAGATTGAATCCTGTTGCCGGTCTTGCGATGATTATCATATAATTTCTGTTGAATTAC
GTTAAGCATGTAATAATTAACATGTAATGCATGACGTTATTTATGAGATGGGTTTTTATGATTAGAGTCC
CGCAATTATACATTTAATACGCGATAGAAAACAAAATATAGCGCGCAAACTAGGATAAATTATCGCGCGC
GGTGTCATCTATGTTACTAGATCGGGGCGCGCCCTCGAGGGTCTCTAATGATAGAAAAGTTGGCTGCGGC
CGCGAATTTCTATCGATCTATAGATAATGTTTTCTATCGATCTATAGATAATGTTTTCTATCGATCTATA
GATAATAGTTTCTATCGATCTATAGATAATAGTTTCTATCGATCTATAGATAATCGGGTCTAAGCTAGCT
AGGCCACCCACAATCCCACTATCCTTTCGCAAGACCCTTCCTCTATATAAGGAAGTTCATTTCATTTGGA
GAGAACACGGGGGACTCTAGACACCATGGTGAGTAAAGGAGAAGAACTTTTCACTGGAGTTGTCCCAATT
CTTGTTGAATTAGATGGTGATGTTAATGGGCACAAATTTTCTGTCAGTGGAGAGGGTGAAGGTGATGCAA
CATACGGAAAACTTACCCTTAAATTTATTTGCACTACTGGAAAACTACCTGTTCCATGGCCAACCCTGGT
CACCACCCTGACCTACGTAAGTTTCTGCTTCTACCTTTGATATATATATAATAATTATCATTAATTAGTA
GTAATATAATATTTCAAATATTTTTTTCAAAATAAAAGAATGTAGTATATAGCAATTGCTTTTCTGTAGT
TTATAAGTGTGTATATTTTAATTTATAACTTTTCTAATATATGACCAAAATTTGTTGATGTGCAGGGCGT
GCAGTGCTTCTCCCGTTACCCTGATCATATGAAGCGGCACGACTTCTTCAAGAGCGCCATGCCTGAGGGA
TACGTGCAGGAGAGGACCATCTTCTTCAAGGACGACGGGAACTACAAGACACGTGCTGAAGTCAAGTTTG
AGGGTGACACCCTCGTCAACAGGATCGAGCTTAAGGGAATCGATTTCAAGGAGGACGGAAACATCCTCGG
CCACAAGTTGGAATACAACTACAACTCCCACAACGTATACATCATGGCCGACAAGCAAAAGAACGGCATC
AAAGCCAACTTCAAGACCCGCCACAACATCGAGGACGGCGGCGTGCAACTCGCTGATCATTATCAACAAA
ATACTCCAATTGGCGATGGCCCTGTCCTTTTACCAGACAACCATTACCTGTCCACACAATCTGCCCTTTC
GAAAGATCCCAACGAAAAGAGAGATCACATGGTCCTTCTTGAGTTTGTAACAGCTGCTGGGATTACACAT
GGCATGGATGAACTATACAAACCTAAGAAAAAGCGTAAGGTCGAGGACCCTTAATGTCAAGCCATTCTCT
CGCAGATGATGTTCACTTTGTGTTTTACTTCCTTTATGCATTCACAGCAATAAAAGAAAGAAATCTCCAT
CGCTTTTGGTTTTCTTCTCTGTCTTAAGTTAGTCGTTTTCGTGTCTAATCTATTACTTATCATTGTAATA
GACTCTTCTTCTATTGAGATTTGAATATAAACTAAAACACATTCCATTTTACTGTGTTCTCAACATTCAG
AATGCAAACGGACTAACCGTAGTGACTCGGCTTCTAATGTAGTTTAAACTGAAGGCGGGAAACGACAATC
TGATCCAAGCTCAAGCTAAGCTTGCATGCCTGCAGGATATCGTGGATCCAAGCTTGCCACGTGCCGCCAC
GTGCCGCCACGTGCCGCCACGTGCCTCTAGAGGATCCATCTCCACTGACGTAAGGGATGACGCACAATCC
CACTATCCTTCGCAAGACCCTTCCTCTATATAAGGAAGTTCATTTCATTTGGAGAGGACACGCTGGGATC
CCCACCATGGCTGGCGCCGTGGGCAGACCCAGAAGATCTGCTCCTCGGAGAGCCGGCAAGAACCCCCGGG
AAGAGATTCTGGATGCCAGCGCCGAGCTGTTCACCAGACAGGGCTTTGCCACCACCAGCACCCACCAGAT
TGCCGACGCTGTGGGCATCAGACAGGCCAGCCTGTACTACCACTTCCCCAGCAAGACCGAGATCTTCCTG
ACCCTGCTGAAAAGCACCGTGGAACCCTCCACCGTGCTGGCCGAGGATCTGTCTACCCTGGACGCCGGAC
CCGAAATGAGACTGTGGGCTATCGTGGCCAGCGAAGTGCGGCTGCTGCTGAGCACCAAGTGGAACGTGGG
CCGGCTGTACCAGCTGCCCATCGTGGGCTCTGAGGAATTCGCCGAGTACCACAGCCAGCGCGAGGCCCTG
ACCAACGTGTTCAGAGATCTGGCCACCGAGATTGTGGGCGACGACCCCAGAGCCGAACTGCCCTTCCACA
TCACCATGAGCGTGATCGAGATGCGGCGGAACGACGGCAAGATCCCTAGCCCTCTGAGCGCCGACTCTCT
GCCCGAGACAGCCATTATGCTGGCTGACGCCTCCCTGGCTGTGCTGGGAGCACCTCTGCCTGCCGACAGA
GTGGAAAAGACACTGGAACTGATCAAGCAGGCCGACGCCAAGGCCCCCCCGACCGACGTCAGCCTGGGGG
ACGAGCTCCACTTAGACGGCGAGGACGTGGCGATGGCGCATGCCGACGCGCTAGACGATTTCGATCTGGA
CATGTTGGGGGACGGGGATTCCCCGGGGCCGGGATTTACCCCCCACGACTCCGCCCCCTACGGCGCTCTG
GATACGGCCGACTTCGAGTTTGAGCAGATGTTTACCGATGCCCTTGGAATTGACGAGTACGGTGGGCCGA
AGAAGAAGAGGAAGGTTTAGTGTCGGTACGCTGAAATCACCAGTCTCTCTCTACAAATCTATCTCTCTCT
ATTTTCTCCATAAATAATGTGTGAGTAGTTTCCCGATAAGGGAAATTAGGGTTCTTATAGGGTTTCGCTC
ATGTGTTGAGCATATAAGAAACCCTTAGTATGTATTTGTATTTGTAAAATACTTCTATCAATAAAATTTC
TAATTCCTAAAACCAAAATCCAGTACTAAAATCCAGATCGATGCTTGATACTCGCTTCGAGACCGGGCTA
GAGCGGACTAGTTCTAGAGCGGCCGCCACCGCGGTGGAGCTCCAGCTTTTGTTCCCTTTAGTGAGGGTTA
ATTGCGCGCTTGGCGTAATCATGGTCATAGCTGTTTCCTGTGTGAAATTGTTATCCGCTCACAATTCCAC
ACAACATACGAGCCGGAAGCATAAAGTGTAAAGCCTGGGGTGCCTAATGAGTGAGCTAACTCACATTAAT
TGCGTTGCGCTCACTGCCCGCTTTCCAGTCGGGAAACCTGTCGTGCCAGCTGCATTAATGAATCGGCCAA
CGCGCGGGGAGAGGCGGTTTGCGTATTGGGCGCTCTTCCGCTTCCTCGCTCACTGACTCGCTGCGCTCGG
TCGTTCGGCTGCGGCGAGCGGTATCAGCTCACTCAAAGGCGGTAATACGGTTATCCACAGAATCAGGGGA
TAACGCAGGAAAGAACATGAAGGCCTTGACAGGATATATTGGCGGGTAAACTAAGTCGCTGTATGTGTTT
GTTTGAGATCTCATGTGAGCAAAAGGCCAGCAAAAGGCCAGGAACCGTAAAAAGGCCGCGTTGCTGGCGT
TTTTCCATAGGCTCCGCCCCCCTGACGAGCATCACAAAAATCGACGCTCAAGTCAGAGGTGGCGAAACCC
GACAGGACTATAAAGATACCAGGCGTTTCCCCCTGGAAGCTCCCTCGTGCGCTCTCCTGTTCCGACCCTG
CCGCTTACCGGATACCTGTCCGCCTTTCTCCCTTCGGGAAGCGTGGCGCTTTCTCATAGCTCACGCTGTA
GGTATCTCAGTTCGGTGTAGGTCGTTCGCTCCAAGCTGGGCTGTGTGCACGAACCCCCCGTTCAGCCCGA
CCGCTGCGCCTTATCCGGTAACTATCGTCTTGAGTCCAACCCGGTAAGACACGACTTATCGCCACTGGCA
GCAGCCACTGGTAACAGGATTAGCAGAGCGAGGTATGTAGGCGGTGCTACAGAGTTCTTGAAGTGGTGGC
CTAACTACGGCTACACTAGAAGGACAGTATTTGGTATCTGCGCTCTGCTGAAGCCAGTTACCTTCGGAAA
AAGAGTTGGTAGCTCTTGATCCGGCAAACAAACCACCGCTGGTAGCGGTGGTTTTTTTGTTTGCAAGCAG
CAGATTACGCGCAGAAAAAAAGGATCTCAAGAAGATCCTTTGATCTTTTCTACGGGGTCTGACGCTCAGT
GGAACGAAAACTCACGTTAAGGGATTTTGGTCATGCATTCTAGGTACTAAAACAATTCATCCAGTAAAAT
ATAATATTTTATTTTCTCCCAATCAGGCTTGATCCCCAGTAAGTCAAAAAATAGCTCGACATACTGTTCT
TCCCCGATATCCTCCCTGATCGACCGGACGCAGAAGGCAATGTCATACCACTTGTCCGCCCTGCCGCTTC
TCCCAAGATCAATAAAGCCACTTACTTTGCCATCTTTCACAAAGATGTTGCTGTCACCCAGGTCGCCGTG
GGAAAAGACAAGTTCCTCTTCGGGCTTTTCCGTCTTTAAAAAATCATACAGCTCGCGCGGATCTTTAAAT
GGAGTATCTTCTTCCCAGTTTTCGCAATCCACATCGGCCAGATCGTTATTCAGTAAGTAATCCAATTCGG
CTAAGCGGCTGTCTAAGCTATTCGTATAGGGACAATCCGATATGTCGATGGAGTGAAAGAGCCTGATGCA
CTCCGCATACAGCTCGATAATCTTTTCAGGGCTTTGTTCATCTTCATACTCTTCCGAGCAAAGGACGCCA
TCGGCCTCACTCATGAGCAGATTGCTCCAGCCATCATGCCGTTCAAAGTGCAGGACCTTTGGAACAGGCA
GCTTTCCTTCCAGCCATAGCATCATGTCCTTTTCCCGTTCCACATCATAGGTGGTCCCTTTATACCGGCT
GTCCGTCATTTTTAAATATAGGTTTTCATTTTCTCCCACCAGCTTATATACCTTAGCAGGTGACATTCCT
TCCGTATCTTTTACGCAGCGGTATTTTTCGATCAGTTTTTTCAATTCCGGTGATATTCTCATTTTAGCCA
TTTATTATTTCCTTCCTCTTTTCTACAGTATTTAAAGATACCCCAAGAAGCTAATTATAACAAGACGAAC
TCCAATTCACTGTTCCTTGCATTCTAAAACCTTAAATACCAGAAAACAGCTTTTTCAAAGTTGTTTTCAA
AGTTGGCGTATAACATAGTATCGACGGAGCCGATTTTGAAACCGCGGTGATCACAGGCAGCAACGCTCTG
TCATCGTTACAATCAACATGCTACCCTCCGCGAGATCATCCGTGTTTCAAACCCGGCAGCTTATTGTGCA
ATGTAACATCAGAGATTTTGAGACACAACGTGGCTTTGTTGAATAAATCGAACTTTTGCTGAGTTGAAGG
ATCAGATCACGCATCTTCCCGACAACGCAGACCGTTCCGTGGCAAAGCAAAAGTTCAAAATCACCAACTG
GTCCACCTACAACAAAGCTCTCATCAACCGTGGCTCCCTCACTTTCTGGCTGGATGATGGGGCGATTCAG
GAGATCCCCATCCAACAGCCCGCCGTCGAGCGGGCTTTTTTATCCCCGGAAGCCTGTGGATAGAGGGTAG
TTATCCACGTGAAACCGCTAATGCCCCGCAAAGCCTTGATTCACGGGGCTTTCCGGCCCGCTCCAAAAAC
TATCCACGTGAAATCGCTAATCAGGGTACGTGAAATCGCTAATCGGAGTACGTGAAATCGCTAATAAGGT
CACGTGAAATCGCTAATCAAAAAGGCACGTGAGAACGCTAATAGCCCTTTCAGATCAACAGCTTGCAAAC
ACCCCTCGCTCCGGCAAGTAGTTACAGCAAGTAGTATGTTCAATTAGCTTTTCAATTATGAATATATATA
TCAATTATTGGTCGCCCTTGGCTTGTGGACAATGCGCTACGCGCACCGGCTCCGCCCGTGGACAACCGCA
AGCGGTTGCCCACCGTCGAGCGCCTTTGCCCACAACCCGGCGGCCGGCCGCAACAGATCGTTTTATAAAT
TTTTTTTTTTGAAAAAGAAAAAGCCCGAAAGGCGGCAACCTCTCGGGCTTCTGGATTTCCGATC
